>Addgene plasmid #36684 | TAL2229 | depositor partial sequence | sequence record 45877 | TAL2229 sequence 1538 bps
GAACCTGACCCCAGACCAGGTAGTCGCAATCGCGTCACATGACGGGGGAAAGCAAGCCCTGGAAACCGTG
CAAAGGTTGTTGCCGGTCCTTTGTCAAGACCACGGCCTTACACCGGAGCAAGTCGTGGCCATTGCATCCC
ACGACGGTGGCAAACAGGCTCTTGAGACGGTTCAGAGACTTCTCCCAGTTCTCTGTCAAGCCCACGGGCT
GACTCCCGATCAAGTTGTAGCGATTGCGAATAACAATGGAGGGAAACAAGCATTGGAGACTGTCCAACGG
CTCCTTCCCGTGTTGTGTCAAGCCCACGGTTTGACGCCTGCACAAGTGGTCGCCATCGCCAACAACAACG
GCGGTAAGCAGGCGCTGGAAACAGTACAGCGCCTGCTGCCTGTACTGTGCCAGGATCATGGACTGACCCC
AGACCAGGTAGTCGCAATCGCGTCGAACATTGGGGGAAAGCAAGCCCTGGAAACCGTGCAAAGGTTGTTG
CCGGTCCTTTGTCAAGACCACGGCCTTACACCGGAGCAAGTCGTGGCCATTGCAAATAATAACGGTGGCA
AACAGGCTCTTGAGACGGTTCAGAGACTTCTCCCAGTTCTCTGTCAAGCCCACGGGCTGACTCCCGATCA
AGTTGTAGCGATTGCGAATAACAATGGAGGGAAACAAGCATTGGAGACTGTCCAACGGCTCCTTCCCGTG
TTGTGTCAAGCCCACGGTTTGACGCCTGCACAAGTGGTCGCCATCGCCAACAACAACGGCGGTAAGCAGG
CGCTGGAAACAGTACAGCGCCTGCTGCCTGTACTGTGCCAGGATCATGGACTGACCCCAGACCAGGTAGT
CGCAATCGCGTCACATGACGGGGGAAAGCAAGCCCTGGAAACCGTGCAAAGGTTGTTGCCGGTCCTTTGT
CAAGACCACGGCCTTACACCGGAGCAAGTCGTGGCCATTGCATCCCACGACGGTGGCAAACAGGCTCTTG
AGACGGTTCAGAGACTTCTCCCAGTTCTCTGTCAAGCCCACGGGCTGACTCCCGATCAAGTTGTAGCGAT
TGCGAATAACAATGGAGGGAAACAAGCATTGGAGACTGTCCAACGGCTCCTTCCCGTGTTGTGTCAAGCC
CACGGTTTGACGCCTGCACAAGTGGTCGCCATCGCCAGCCATGATGGCGGTAAGCAGGCGCTGGAAACAG
TACAGCGCCTGCTGCCTGTACTGTGCCAGGATCATGGACTGACCCCAGACCAGGTAGTCGCAATCGCGTC
GAACATTGGGGGAAAGCAAGCCCTGGAAACCGTGCAAAGGTTGTTGCCGGTCCTTTGTCAAGACCACGGC
CTTACACCGGAGCAAGTCGTGGCCATTGCAAATAATAACGGTGGCAAACAGGCTCTTGAGACGGTTCAGA
GACTTCTCCCAGTTCTCTGTCAAGCCCACGGGCTGACTCCCGATCAAGTTGTAGCGATTGCGAATAACAA
TGGAGGGAAACAAGCATTGGAGACTGTCCAACGGCTCCTTCCCGTGTTGTGTCAAGCCCACGGTCTGA
