>Addgene plasmid #36684 | TAL2229 | addgene partial sequence | sequence record 47169 | CMV-F 5'-CGCAAATGGGCGGTAGGCGTG-3'
ACTAGAGAACCCACTGCTTACTGGCTTATCGAAATTAATACGACTCACTTATAGGGAGACCCAAGCTGGC
TAGCACCATGGACTACAAAGACCATGACGGTGATTATAAAGATCATGACATCGATTACAAGGATGACGAT
GACAAGATGGCCCCCAAGAAGAAGAGGAAGGTGGGCATTCACCGCGGGGTACCTATGGTGGACTTGAGGA
CACTCGGTTATTCGCAACAGCAACAGGAGAAAATCAAGCCTAAGGTCAGGAGCACCGTCGCGCAACACCA
CGAGGCGCTTGTGGGGCATGGCTTCACTCATGCGCATATTGTCGCGCTTTCACAGCACCCTGCGGCGCTT
GGGACGGTGGCTGTCAAATACCAAGATATGATTGCGGCCCTGCCCGAAGCCACGCACGAGGCAATTGTAG
GGGTCGGTAAACAGTGGTCGGGAGCGCGAGCACTTGAGGCGCTGCTGACTGTGGCGGGTGAGCTTAGGGG
GCCTCCGCTCCAGCTCGACACCGGGCAGCTGCTGAAGATCGCGAAGAGAGGGGGAGTAACAGCGGTAGAG
GCAGTGCACGCCTGGCGCAATGCGCTCACCGGGGCCCCCTTGAACCTGACCCCAGACCAGGTAGTCGCAA
TCGCGTCACATGACGGGGGAAAGCAAGCCCTGGAAACCGTGCAAAGGTTGTTGCCGGTCCTTTGTCAAGA
CCACGGCCTTACACCGGAGCAAGTCGTGGCCATTGCATCCCACGACGGTGGCAAACAGGCTCTTGAGACG
GTTCAGAGACTTCTCCCAGTTCTCTGTCAAGCCCACGGGCTGACTCCCGATCAAGTTGTAGCGATTGCGA
ATAACAATGGAGGGAAACAAGCATTGG
