[The description below was written by a language model from this plasmid's Addgene catalogue record.]
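Description:
TAL2229 is a mammalian expression plasmid encoding the right-hand monomer of a TALEN pair directed against the human SDHC gene. It is built on the JDS71 TALEN expression backbone (about 6.4 kb without insert), into which an approximately 1.5 kb array of TAL effector repeats was cloned through BsmBI sites that were destroyed in the process. This is consistent with type IIS, seamless insertion of a repeat array produced by the FLASH assembly method. The plasmid is maintained at high copy in E. coli under ampicillin selection. The record does not include a feature table, so the origin of replication and other backbone elements are not itemised.

The repeat array supplies the DNA-binding specificity for a defined site in SDHC, while the backbone provides the flanking parts of the fusion protein: an N-terminal 3X FLAG tag for detection and a C-terminal wild-type FokI nuclease domain. A CMV promoter drives expression in mammalian cells. The vector type also lists T7, indicating that the coding sequence can be transcribed in vitro to make mRNA for delivery instead of plasmid transfection. The use of a BGH reverse sequencing primer suggests a BGH polyadenylation region downstream of the open reading frame.

Because FokI cleaves only as a dimer, this construct is meant to be used with a matching left-hand SDHC TALEN that binds the opposite strand across a spacer. Together they introduce a double-strand break at the locus, enabling gene disruption by error-prone repair or targeted modification. The depositor advises checking the plasmid by diagnostic restriction digest before use.
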