Addgene plasmid #36684: TAL2229
Depositing lab: Keith Joung. Depositing organization: Massachusetts General Hospital. Publication: FLASH assembly of TALENs for high-throughput genome editing. Reyon D, Tsai SQ, Khayter C, Foden JA, Sander JD, Joung JK. Nat Biotechnol. 2012 Apr 8. doi: 10.1038/nbt.2170. PubMed 22484455.
Backbone
  Vector backbone: JDS71
  Backbone manufacturer: Joung lab (Addgene Plasmid # 32287)
  Backbone size w/o insert (bp): 6447
  Vector type: Mammalian, T7 for in vitro mRNA synthesis
Growth in bacteria
  Bacterial resistance: Ampicillin, 100 μg/mL
  Growth temperature: 37°C
  Growth strain: XL1 Blue
  Copy number: High Copy
Gene/Insert
  Gene/Insert name: SDHC-TALEN_Right (alt name: SDHC)
  Species: H. sapiens (human)
  Insert size (bp): 1538
  Entrez Gene: SDHC
  Promoter: CMV
  Tag / fusion protein: 3X Flag (N terminal on backbone); WT FOKI (C terminal on backbone)
  Cloning method: Restriction Enzyme; 5′ cloning site BsmBI (destroyed during cloning); 3′ cloning site BsmBI (destroyed during cloning)
  Sequencing primers: 5′ CMV-F; 3′ BGH-rev
Terms and licenses: Academic/Nonprofit Terms; Industry Terms: Not Available to Industry
Depositor comments: Target binding site: TCCGGAGGGCCGCAGGC It is strongly recommended that users perform a diagnostic digest to verify this plasmid prior to use. For example, a double digest of the plasmid with BamHI and KpnI should result in two bands at 2.2kb and 5.9kb.
How to cite: TAL2229 was a gift from Keith Joung (Addgene plasmid # 36684 ; http://n2t.net/addgene:36684 ; RRID:Addgene_36684)
